>Addgene plasmid #103327 | LSB-hsa-miR-19b-3p | depositor full sequence | sequence record 195703 | Full Sequence
AATTGAGGGGATAACGCAGGAAAGAACATGTGAGCAAAAGGCCAGCAAAAGGCCAGGAACCGTAAAAAGG
CCGCGTTGCTGGCGTTTTTCCATAGGCTCCGCCCCCCTGACGAGCATCACAAAAATCGACGCTCAAGTCA
GAGGTGGCGAAACCCGACAGGACTATAAAGATACCAGGCGTTTCCCCCTGGAAGCTCCCTCGTGCGCTCT
CCTGTTCCGACCCTGCCGCTTACCGGATACCTGTCCGCCTTTCTCCCTTCGGGAAGCGTGGCGCTTTCTC
ATAGCTCACGCTGTAGGTATCTCAGTTCGGTGTAGGTCGTTCGCTCCAAGCTGGGCTGTGTGCACGAACC
CCCCGTTCAGCCCGACCGCTGCGCCTTATCCGGTAACTATCGTCTTGAGTCCAACCCGGTAAGACACGAC
TTATCGCCACTGGCAGCAGCCACTGGTAACAGGATTAGCAGAGCGAGGTATGTAGGCGGTGCTACAGAGT
TCTTGAAGTGGTGGCCTAACTACGGCTACACTAGAAGAACAGTATTTGGTATCTGCGCTCTGCTGAAGCC
AGTTACCTTCGGAAAAAGAGTTGGTAGCTCTTGATCCGGCAAACAAACCACCGCTGGTAGCGGTGGTTTT
TTTGTTTGCAAGCAGCAGATTACGCGCAGAAAAAAAGGATCTCAAGAAGATCCTTTGATCTTTTCTACGG
GGTCTGACGCTCAGTGGAACGAAAACTCACGTTAAGGGATTTTGGTCATGAGATTATCAAAAAGGATCTT
CACCTAGATCCTTTTAAATTAAAAATGAAGTTTTAAATCAATCTAAAGTATATATGAGTAAACTTGGTCT
GACAGTTACCAATGCTTAATCAGTGAGGCACCTATCTCAGCGATCTGTCTATTTCGTTCATCCATAGTTG
CCTGACTCCCCGTCGTGTAGATAACTACGATACGGGAGGGCTTACCATCTGGCCCCAGTGCTGCAATGAT
ACCGCGAGAACCACGCTCACCGGCTCCAGATTTATCAGCAATAAACCAGCCAGCCGGAAGGGCCGAGCGC
AGAAGTGGTCCTGCAACTTTATCCGCCTCCATCCAGTCTATTAATTGTTGCCGGGAAGCTAGAGTAAGTA
GTTCGCCAGTTAATAGTTTGCGCAACGTTGTTGCCATTGCTACAGGCATCGTGGTGTCACGCTCGTCGTT
TGGTATGGCTTCATTCAGCTCCGGTTCCCAACGATCAAGGCGAGTTACATGATCCCCCATGTTGTGCAAA
AAAGCGGTTAGCTCCTTCGGTCCTCCGATCGTTGTCAGAAGTAAGTTGGCCGCAGTGTTATCACTCATGG
TTATGGCAGCACTGCATAATTCTCTTACTGTCATGCCATCCGTAAGATGCTTTTCTGTGACTGGTGAGTA
CTCAACCAAGTCATTCTGAGAATAGTGTATGCGGCGACCGAGTTGCTCTTGCCCGGCGTCAATACGGGAT
AATACCGCGCCACATAGCAGAACTTTAAAAGTGCTCATCATTGGAAAACGTTCTTCGGGGCGAAAACTCT
CAAGGATCTTACCGCTGTTGAGATCCAGTTCGATGTAACCCACTCGTGCACCCAACTGATCTTCAGCATC
TTTTACTTTCACCAGCGTTTCTGGGTGAGCAAAAACAGGAAGGCAAAATGCCGCAAAAAAGGGAATAAGG
GCGACACGGAAATGTTGAATACTCATACTCTTCCTTTTTCAATATTATTGAAGCATTTATCAGGGTTATT
GTCTCATGAGCGGATACATATTTGAATGTAGCTCCGAATTTCTCGAGGGCTTGTCGACGACGGCGGTCTC
CGTCGTCAGGATCATGAATTCGACCCGCCTGCCACCATGACCGAGTACAAGCCCACGGTGCGCCTCGCCA
CCCGCGACGACGTCCCCCGGGCCGTACGCACCCTCGCCGCCGCGTTCGCCGACTACCCCGCCACGCGCCA
CACCGTCGACCCGGACCGCCACATCGAGCGGGTCACCGAGCTGCAAGAACTCTTCCTCACGCGCGTCGGG
CTCGACATCGGCAAGGTGTGGGTCGCGGACGACGGCGCCGCGGTGGCGGTCTGGACCACGCCGGAGAGCG
TCGAAGCGGGGGCGGTGTTCGCCGAGATCGGCCCGCGCATGGCCGAGTTGAGCGGTTCCCGGCTGGCCGC
GCAGCAACAGATGGAAGGCCTCCTGGCGCCGCACCGGCCCAAGGAGCCCGCGTGGTTCCTGGCCACCGTC
GGCGTCTCGCCCGACCACCAGGGCAAGGGTCTGGGCAGCGCCGTCGTGCTCCCCGGAGTGGAGGCGGCCG
AGCGCGCCGGGGTGCCCGCCTTCCTGGAGACATCCGCGCCCCGCAACCTCCCCTTCTACGAGCGGCTCGG
CTTCACCGTCACCGCCGACGTCGAGGTGCCCGAAGGACCGCGCACCTGGTGCATGACCCGCAAGCCCGGT
GCCTGATACGCGTGAATTCACTCCTCAGGTGCAGGCTGCCTATCAGAAGGTGGTGGCTGGTGTGGCCAAT
GCCCTGGCTCACAAATACCACTGAGATCTTTTTCCCTCTGCCAAAAATTATGGGGACATCATGAAGCCCC
TTGAGCATCTGACTTCTGGCTAATAAAGGAAATTTATTTTCATTGCAATAGTGTGTTGGAATTTTTTGTG
TCTCTCACTCGGAAGGACATATGGGAGGGCAAATCATTTAAAACATCAGAATGAGTATTTGGTTTAGAGT
TTGGCAACATATGCCCATATGCTGGCTGCCATGAACAAAGGTTGGCTATAAAGAGGTCATCAGTATATGA
AACAGCCCCCTGCTGTCCATTCCTTATTCCATAGAAAAGCCTTGACTTGAGGTTAGATTTTTTTTATATT
TTGTTTTGTGTTATTTTTTTCTTTAACATCCCTAAAATTTTCCTTACATGTTTTACTAGCCAGATTTTTC
CTCCTCTCCTGACTACTCCCAGTCATAGCTGTCCCTCTTCTCTTATGGAGATCCCTCGACCTGCAGCCCA
AGCTTGAATTCTCTAGAATTACCCTGTTATCCCTATGCTTGGTTTACCGAGCTCTTATTGGTTTTCAAAC
TTCATTGACTGTGCCCAACGCGCCTGGGAGCTCACGGGGACAGCCCCCCCCCAAAGCCCCCAGGGATGTA
ATTACGTCCCTCCCCCGCTAGGGGGCAGCAGCGAGCCGCCCGGGGCTCCGCTCCGGTCCGGCGCTCCCCC
CGCATCCCCGAGCCGGCAGCGTGCGGGGACAGCCCGGGCACGGGGAAGGTGGCACGGGATCGCTTTCCTC
TGAACGCTTCTCGCTGCTCTTTGAGCCTGCAGACACCTGGGGGGATACGGGGAAAAAGCTAGGCTGAAAG
ACCGGTTCTTAGAATGACACGCGCCTGGGAGCTCACGGGGACAGCCCCCCCCCAAAGCCCCCAGGGATGT
AATTACGTCCCTCCCCCGCTAGGGGGCAGCAGCGAGCCGCCCGGGGCTCCGCTCCGGTCCGGCGCTCCCC
CCGCATCCCCGAGCCGGCAGCGTGCGGGGACAGCCCGGGCACGGGGAAGGTGGCACGGGATCGCTTTCCT
CTGAACGCTTCTCGCTGCTCTTTGAGCCTGCAGACACCTGGGGGGATACGGGGAAAAAGCTAACTTCTGA
GACGACAACTTTGTATAGAAAAGTTGGCTCCGAATTCGCCCTTGACAGCAGAGATCCAGTTTGGTTAATT
AATTGGCTCCGGTGCCCGTCAGTGGGCAGAGCGCACATCGCCCACAGTCCCCGAGAAGTTGTGGGGAGGG
GTCGGCAATTGAACCGGTGCCTAGAGAAGGTGGCGCGGGGTAAACTGGGAAAGTGATGTCGTGTACTGGC
TCCGCCTTTTTCCCGAGGGTGGGGGAGAACCGTATATAAGTGCAGTAGTCGCCGTGAACGTTCTTTTTCG
CAACGGGTTTGCCGCCAGAACACAGGTAAGTGCCGTGTGTGGTTCCCGCGGGCCTGGCCTCTTTACGGGT
TATGGCCCTTGCGTGCCTTGAATTACTTCCACCTGGCTGCAGTACGTGATTCTTGATCCCGAGCTTCGGG
TTGGAAGTGGGTGGGAGAGTTCGAGGCCTTGCGCTTAAGGAGCCCCTTCGCCTCGTGCTTGAGTTGAGGC
CTGGCCTGGGCGCTGGGGCCGCCGCGTGCGAATCTGGTGGCACCTTCGCGCCTGTCTCGCTGCTTTCGAT
AAGTCTCTAGCCATTTAAAATTTTTGATGACCTGCTGCGACGCTTTTTTTCTGGCAAGATAGTCTTGTAA
ATGCGGGCCAAGATCTGCACACTGGTATTTCGGTTTTTGGGGCCGCGGGCGGCGACGGGGCCCGTGCGTC
CCAGCGCACATGTTCGGCGAGGCGGGGCCTGCGAGCGCGGCCACCGAGAATCGGACGGGGGTAGTCTCAA
GCTGGCCGGCCTGCTCTGGTGCCTGGCCTCGCGCCGCCGTGTATCGCCCCGCCCTGGGCGGCAAGGCTGG
CCCGGTCGGCACCAGTTGCGTGAGCGGAAAGATGGCCGCTTCCCGGCCCTGCTGCAGGGAGCTCAAAATG
GAGGACGCGGCGCTCGGGAGAGCGGGCGGGTGAGTCACCCACACAAAGGAAAAGGGCCTTTCCGTCCTCA
GCCGTCGCTTCATGTGACTCCACGGAGTACCGGGCGCCGTCCAGGCACCTCGATTAGTTCTCGAGCTTTT
GGAGTACGTCGTCTTTAGGTTGGGGGGAGGGGTTTTATGCGATGGAGTTTCCCCACACTGAGTGGGTGGA
GACTGAAGTTAGGCCAGCTTGGCACTTGATGTAATTCTCCTTGGAATTTGCCCTTTTTGAGTTTGGATCT
TGGTTCATTCTCAAGCCTCAGACAGTGGTTCAAAGTTTTTTTCTTCCATTTCAGGTGTCGTGAGAAGGGC
GAATTCGACCCAAGTTTGTACAAAAAAGCAGGCTGGATCCAGGTGCCACCATGGTGAGCGAGCTGATTAA
GGAGAACATGCACATGAAGCTGTACATGGAGGGCACCGTGAACAACCACCACTTCAAGTGCACATCCGAG
GGCGAAGGCAAGCCCTACGAGGGCACCCAGACCATGAGAATCAAGGCGGTCGAGGGCGGCCCTCTCCCCT
TCGCCTTCGACATCCTGGCTACCAGCTTCATGTACGGCAGCAAAACCTTCATCAACCACACCCAGGGCAT
CCCCGACTTCTTTAAGCAGTCCTTCCCCGAGGGCTTCACATGGGAGAGAGTCACCACATACGAAGATGGG
GGCGTGCTGACCGCTACCCAGGACACCAGCCTCCAGGACGGCTGCCTCATCTACAACGTCAAGATCAGAG
GGGTGAACTTCCCATCCAACGGCCCTGTGATGCAGAAGAAAACACTCGGCTGGGAGGCCTCCACCGAGAC
ACTGTACCCCGCTGACGGCGGCCTGGAAGGCAGAGCCGACATGGCCCTGAAGCTCGTGGGCGGGGGCCAC
CTGATCTGCAACCTTAAGACCACATACAGATCCAAGAAACCCGCTAAGAACCTCAAGATGCCCGGCGTCT
ACTATGTGGACAGGAGACTGGAAAGAATCAAGGAGGCCGACAAAGAGACATACGTCGAGCAGCACGAGGT
GGCTGTGGCCAGATACTGCGACCTCCCTAGCAAACTGGGGCACAAACTTAATTGAGAATTCTACCACCCA
GCTTTCTTGTACAAAGTGGTACGTCTCAAGACCAGAGGTCTCTGCTTCTGATATGTCAGTTTTGCATGGA
TTTGCACATCAGTTTTGCATGGATTTGCACATCAGTTTTGCATGGATTTGCACATCAGTTTTGCATGGAT
TTGCACACAACCAGAAGAGACCTGTGCTTCACTCCTCAGGTGCAGGCTGCCTATCAGAAGGTGGTGGCTG
GTGTGGCCAATGCCCTGGCTCACAAATACCACTGAGATCTTTTTCCCTCTGCCAAAAATTATGGGGACAT
CATGAAGCCCCTTGAGCATCTGACTTCTGGCTAATAAAGGAAATTTATTTTCATTGCAATAGTGTGTTGG
AATTTTTTGTGTCTCTCACTCGGAAGGACATATGGGAGGGCAAATCATTTAAAACATCAGAATGAGTATT
TGGTTTAGAGTTTGGCAACATATGCCCATATGCTGGCTGCCATGAACAAAGGTTGGCTATAAAGAGGTCA
TCAGTATATGAAACAGCCCCCTGCTGTCCATTCCTTATTCCATAGAAAAGCCTTGACTTGAGGTTAGATT
TTTTTTATATTTTGTTTTGTGTTATTTTTTTCTTTAACATCCCTAAAATTTTCCTTACATGTTTTACTAG
CCAGATTTTTCCTCCTCTCCTGACTACTCCCAGTCATAGCTGTCCCTCTTCTCTTATGGAGATCCCGAGC
GGTGCGTTTTTATGCTTGTAGTATTGTATAATGTTTTTAAGATCCAAGCTTCTGACCTCTTCTCTTCCTC
CCACAGGGCCTCGAGACAATTGCATCGATGGTACCAGTGAAAGTCTGCAATGAATTCGAGTTGGCGCGCC
TGTCATTCTAAATCTCTCTTTCAGCCTAAAGCTTTTTCCCCGTATCCCCCCAGGTGTCTGCAGGCTCAAA
GAGCAGCGAGAAGCGTTCAGAGGAAAGCGATCCCGTGCCACCTTCCCCGTGCCCGGGCTGTCCCCGCACG
CTGCCGGCTCGGGGATGCGGGGGGAGCGCCGGACCGGAGCGGAGCCCCGGGCGGCTCGCTGCTGCCCCCT
AGCGGGGGAGGGACGTAATTACATCCCTGGGGGCTTTGGGAGGGGGCTGTCCCCGTGAGCTCCCAGGCGC
GCCTGTCATTCTAAATCTCTCTTTCAGCCTAAAGCTTTTTCCCCGTATCCCCCCAGGTGTCTGCAGGCTC
AAAGAGCAGCGAGAAGCGTTCAGAGGAAAGCGATCCCGTGCCACCTTCCCCGTGCCCGGGCTGTCCCCGC
ACGCTGCCGGCTCGGGGATGCGGGGGGAGCGCCGGACCGGAGCGGAGCCCCGGGCGGCTCGCTGCTGCCC
CCTAGCGGGGGAGGGACGTAATTACATCCCTGGGGGCTTTGGGGGGGGGCTGTCCCCGTGAGCTCCCAGG
CGCGCCAACTCGGTACCGTATCGATGTCGACGTTAACGCTAGTGATATCAACTTTGTATAGAAAAGTTGG
CTCCGAATTCGCCCTTGACAGCAGAGATCCAGTTTGGTTAATTAATTGGCTCCGGTGCCCGTCAGTGGGC
AGAGCGCACATCGCCCACAGTCCCCGAGAAGTTGTGGGGAGGGGTCGGCAATTGAACCGGTGCCTAGAGA
AGGTGGCGCGGGGTAAACTGGGAAAGTGATGTCGTGTACTGGCTCCGCCTTTTTCCCGAGGGTGGGGGAG
AACCGTATATAAGTGCAGTAGTCGCCGTGAACGTTCTTTTTCGCAACGGGTTTGCCGCCAGAACACAGGT
AAGTGCCGTGTGTGGTTCCCGCGGGCCTGGCCTCTTTACGGGTTATGGCCCTTGCGTGCCTTGAATTACT
TCCACCTGGCTGCAGTACGTGATTCTTGATCCCGAGCTTCGGGTTGGAAGTGGGTGGGAGAGTTCGAGGC
CTTGCGCTTAAGGAGCCCCTTCGCCTCGTGCTTGAGTTGAGGCCTGGCCTGGGCGCTGGGGCCGCCGCGT
GCGAATCTGGTGGCACCTTCGCGCCTGTCTCGCTGCTTTCGATAAGTCTCTAGCCATTTAAAATTTTTGA
TGACCTGCTGCGACGCTTTTTTTCTGGCAAGATAGTCTTGTAAATGCGGGCCAAGATCTGCACACTGGTA
TTTCGGTTTTTGGGGCCGCGGGCGGCGACGGGGCCCGTGCGTCCCAGCGCACATGTTCGGCGAGGCGGGG
CCTGCGAGCGCGGCCACCGAGAATCGGACGGGGGTAGTCTCAAGCTGGCCGGCCTGCTCTGGTGCCTGGC
CTCGCGCCGCCGTGTATCGCCCCGCCCTGGGCGGCAAGGCTGGCCCGGTCGGCACCAGTTGCGTGAGCGG
AAAGATGGCCGCTTCCCGGCCCTGCTGCAGGGAGCTCAAAATGGAGGACGCGGCGCTCGGGAGAGCGGGC
GGGTGAGTCACCCACACAAAGGAAAAGGGCCTTTCCGTCCTCAGCCGTCGCTTCATGTGACTCCACGGAG
TACCGGGCGCCGTCCAGGCACCTCGATTAGTTCTCGAGCTTTTGGAGTACGTCGTCTTTAGGTTGGGGGG
AGGGGTTTTATGCGATGGAGTTTCCCCACACTGAGTGGGTGGAGACTGAAGTTAGGCCAGCTTGGCACTT
GATGTAATTCTCCTTGGAATTTGCCCTTTTTGAGTTTGGATCTTGGTTCATTCTCAAGCCTCAGACAGTG
GTTCAAAGTTTTTTTCTTCCATTTCAGGTGTCGTGAGAAGGGCGAATTCGACCCAAGTTTGTACAAAAAA
GCAGGCTCGCCACCATGGTGAGCAAGGGCGAGGAGCTGTTCACCGGGGTGGTGCCCATCCTGGTCGAGCT
GGACGGCGACGTAAACGGCCACAAGTTCAGCGTGAGGGGCGAGGGCGAGGGCGATGCCACCAACGGCAAG
CTGACCCTGAAGTTCATCTGCACCACCGGCAAGCTGCCCGTGCCCTGGCCCACCCTCGTGACCACCCTGA
GCCACGGCGTGCAGTGCTTCGCCCGCTACCCCGACCACATGAAGCAGCACGACTTCTTCAAGTCCGCCAT
GCCCGAAGGCTACGTCCAGGAGCGCACCATCTTCTTCAAGGACGACGGCACCTACAAGACCCGCGCCGAG
GTGAAGTTCGAGGGCGACACCCTAGTGAACCGCATCGAGCTGAAGGGCGTCGACTTCAAGGAGGACGGCA
ACATCCTGGGGCACAAGCTGGAGTACAACTTCAACAGCCACAACATCTATATCATGGCCGTCAAGCAGAA
GAACGGCATCAAGGTGAACTTCAAGATCCGCCACAACGTGGAGGACGGCAGCGTGCAGCTCGCCGACCAC
TACCAGCAGAACACCCCCATCGGCGACGGCCCCGTGCTGCTGCCCGACAGCCACTACCTGAGCACCCAGT
CCGTGCTGAGCAAAGACCCCAACGAGAAGCGCGATCACATGGTCCTGCTGGAGTTCCGCACCGCCGCCGG
GATCACTCTCGGCATGGACGAGCTGTACAAGTAATACCACCCAGCTTTCTTGTACAAAGTGGTACGCGTG
AATTCACTCCTCAGGTGCAGGCTGCCTATCAGAAGGTGGTGGCTGGTGTGGCCAATGCCCTGGCTCACAA
ATACCACTGAGATCTTTTTCCCTCTGCCAAAAATTATGGGGACATCATGAAGCCCCTTGAGCATCTGACT
TCTGGCTAATAAAGGAAATTTATTTTCATTGCAATAGTGTGTTGGAATTTTTTGTGTCTCTCACTCGGAA
GGACATATGGGAGGGCAAATCATTTAAAACATCAGAATGAGTATTTGGTTTAGAGTTTGGCAACATATGC
CCATATGCTGGCTGCCATGAACAAAGGTTGGCTATAAAGAGGTCATCAGTATATGAAACAGCCCCCTGCT
GTCCATTCCTTATTCCATAGAAAAGCCTTGACTTGAGGTTAGATTTTTTTTATATTTTGTTTTGTGTTAT
TTTTTTCTTTAACATCCCTAAAATTTTCCTTACATGTTTTACTAGCCAGATTTTTCCTCCTCTCCTGACT
ACTCCCAGTCATAGCTGTCCCTCTTCTCTTATGGAGATCCCTCGACCTGCAGCCCAAGCTTGGCGTAATC
ATGGTCATAGCTGTTTCCTGTGTGAAATTGTTATCCGCTCACAATTCCACACAACATACGAGCCGGAAGC
ATAAAGTGTAAAGCCTGGGGTGCCTAATGAGTGAGCTAACTCACATTAATTGCGTTGCGCTCACTGCCCG
CTTTCCAGTCGGGAAACCTGTCGTGCCAGCGGATCGACAGTACTAAGCTTGGTCTAATACCCAATCTCTC
GTCTTATCCAGATGTTTTATACGCCTCTGGCCCGTGTCTCAAAATCTCTGATGTTACATTGCACAAGATA
AAATAATATCATCATGAACAATAAAACTGTCTGCTTACATAAACAGTAATACAAGGGGTGTTATGAGCCA
TATTCAACGGGAAACGTCGAGGCCGCGATTAAATTCCAACATGGATGCTGATTTATATGGGTATAAATGG
GCTCGCGATAATGTCGGGCAATCAGGTGCGACAATCTATCGCTTGTATGGGAAGCCCGATGCGCCAGAGT
TGTTTCTGAAACATGGCAAAGGTAGCGTTGCCAATGATGTTACAGATGAGATGGTCAGACTAAACTGGCT
GACGGAATTTATGCCTCTTCCGACCATCAAGCATTTTATCCGTACTCCTGATGATGCATGGTTACTCACC
ACTGCGATCCCCGGAAAAACAGCATTCCAGGTATTAGAAGAATATCCTGATTCAGGTGAAAATATTGTTG
ATGCGCTGGCAGTGTTCCTGCGCCGGTTGCATTCGATTCCTGTTTGTAATTGTCCTTTTAACAGCGATCG
CGTATTTCGTCTCGCTCAGGCGCAATCACGAATGAATAACGGTTTGGTTGATGCGAGTGATTTTGATGAC
GAGCGTAATGGCTGGCCTGTTGAACAAGTCTGGAAAGAAATGCATAAACTTTTGCCATTCTCACCGGATT
CAGTCGTCACTCATGGTGATTTCTCACTTGATAACCTTATTTTTGACGAGGGGAAATTAATAGGTTGTAT
TGATGTTGGACGAGTCGGAATCGCAGACCGATACCAGGATCTTGCCATCCTATGGAACTGCCTCGGTGAG
TTTTCTCCTTCATTACAGAAACGGCTTTTTCAAAAATATGGTATTGATAATCCTGATATGAATAAATTGC
AGTTTCATTTGATGCTCGATGAGTTTTTCTAATCAGAATTGGTTAATTGGTTGTAACACTGGCAGAGCAT
TACGCTGACTTGACGGGACGGCGCAAGCTCATGACCAAAATCCCTTAACGTGAGTTACGCGTCGTTCCAC
TGAGCGTCAGAGGTATCACTAGTATTACAGAGGTAAGTTATAACAGTCGCCTAACCC
Features (pLannotate 1.2.2; 28 found; start..end, strand, type, name):
     87..675     -  rep_origin     ori: high-copy-number ColE1/pMB1/pBR322/pUC origin of replication
    846..1706    -  CDS            AmpR: β-lactamase; bla; confers resistance to ampicillin, carbenicillin, and related antibiotics
   1707..1778    -  promoter       AmpR promoter: bla
   1857..2456    +  CDS            PuroR: puromycin N-acetyltransferase; pac from Streptomyces alboniger; confers resistance to puromycin
   2461..2541    +  CDS            HBB (fragment): HBB_PONPY - Experimental evidence at transcript level: Swiss-Prot protein existence level 2. Involved in oxygen transport from the lung to the various peripheral tissues. From Pongo pygmaeus (Bornean orangutan).
   2612..2667    +  polyA_signal   β-globin poly(A) signal: rabbit β-globin polyadenylation signal (Gil and Proudfoot, 1987)
   3646..3666    +  protein_bind   attB4: mutant version of attB; core recombination site for the Gateway® BP reaction BP Clonase™
   3734..3945    +  promoter       EF-1α core promoter: core promoter for human elongation factor EF-1α
   3946..4884    +  intron         EF-1α intron A: intron upstream of the start codon of human EF-1α
   4911..4931    +  protein_bind   attB1: mutant version of attB; core recombination site for the Gateway® BP reaction BP Clonase™
   4951..5646    +  CDS            mKate2: mKate2 is a basic (constitutively fluorescent) red fluorescent protein published in 2009, derived from Entacmaea quadricolor. It is reported to be a rapidly-maturing monomer with moderate acid sensitivity.
   5666..5690    -  protein_bind   attB2: mutant version of attB; recombination site for the Gateway® BP reaction BP Clonase™
   5838..5912    +  CDS            HBB (fragment): HBB_PONPY - Experimental evidence at transcript level: Swiss-Prot protein existence level 2. Involved in oxygen transport from the lung to the various peripheral tissues. From Pongo pygmaeus (Bornean orangutan).
   5983..6038    +  polyA_signal   β-globin poly(A) signal: rabbit β-globin polyadenylation signal (Gil and Proudfoot, 1987)
   6422..6447    +  misc_feature   SA: splice acceptor site
   7119..7139    +  protein_bind   attB4: mutant version of attB; core recombination site for the Gateway® BP reaction BP Clonase™
   7207..7418    +  promoter       EF-1α core promoter: core promoter for human elongation factor EF-1α
   7419..8357    +  intron         EF-1α intron A: intron upstream of the start codon of human EF-1α
   8384..8404    +  protein_bind   attB1: mutant version of attB; core recombination site for the Gateway® BP reaction BP Clonase™
   8415..9131    +  CDS            EBFP2: EBFP2 is a basic (constitutively fluorescent) blue fluorescent protein published in 2007, derived from Aequorea victoria. It is reported to be a rapidly-maturing monomer with moderate acid sensitivity.
   9139..9163    -  protein_bind   attB2: mutant version of attB; recombination site for the Gateway® BP reaction BP Clonase™
   9167..9247    +  CDS            HBB (fragment): HBB_PONPY - Experimental evidence at transcript level: Swiss-Prot protein existence level 2. Involved in oxygen transport from the lung to the various peripheral tissues. From Pongo pygmaeus (Bornean orangutan).
   9318..9373    +  polyA_signal   β-globin poly(A) signal: rabbit β-globin polyadenylation signal (Gil and Proudfoot, 1987)
   9756..9778    -  protein_bind   lac operator (fragment): The lac repressor binds to the lac operator to inhibit transcription in E. coli. This inhibition can be relieved by adding lactose or isopropyl-β-D-thiogalactopyranoside (IPTG). lac repressor encoded by lacI
   9782..9812    -  promoter       lac promoter: promoter for the E. coli lac operon
   9827..9848    -  protein_bind   CAP binding site: CAP binding activates transcription in the presence of cAMP. E. coli catabolite activator protein
   9861..9900    -  CDS            lacI (fragment): lac repressor; lacI; The lac repressor binds to the lac operator to inhibit transcription in E. coli. This inhibition can be relieved by adding lactose or isopropyl-β-D-thiogalactopyranoside (IPTG).
  10073..10882   +  CDS            KanR: aminoglycoside phosphotransferase; aph(3')-Ia; confers resistance to kanamycin in bacteria or G418 (Geneticin®) in eukaryotes
