[The description below was written by a language model from this plasmid's Addgene catalogue record and pLannotate feature annotations shown in this document.]
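Description:
LSB-hsa-miR-19b-3p is a mammalian expression and synthetic-biology plasmid of about 11 kb, built on the Low Sensor Backbone (LSB) and designed to report the activity of the human microRNA miR-19b-3p by fluorescence. It replicates in E. coli from a high-copy ColE1/pUC-type origin and carries both a β-lactamase gene (ampicillin) and an aph(3')-Ia gene (kanamycin), so it is maintained under dual selection. Remnants of a lac promoter/operator region are also annotated in the bacterial portion.

The payload consists of two parallel transcription units, each driven by the human EF-1α core promoter with its intron A and terminated by a rabbit β-globin polyadenylation region. One unit encodes the red fluorescent protein mKate2 and, according to the record, carries the hsa-miR-19b-3p target in its 3' UTR. The target itself is not annotated in the feature table but would fall in the unannotated stretch between the mKate2 coding region and its poly(A) signal. The other unit encodes EBFP2 without a target and serves as an internal reference for plasmid dosage and transfection. When miR-19b-3p is active in a cell, mKate2 is repressed while EBFP2 is unaffected, so the red-to-blue ratio measures miRNA activity. Gateway attB4, attB1 and attB2 sites flanking the promoters and coding regions are scars of modular assembly. A puromycin N-acetyltransferase gene with its own β-globin poly(A) signal allows selection in mammalian cells, although no promoter for it is annotated.

The depositor notes that the repeated poly(A) elements make the plasmid inherently unstable. The physical plasmid also differs slightly from the deposited sequence, with short insertions flanking the puromycin coding region that do not impair selection.
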