Addgene plasmid #103327: LSB-hsa-miR-19b-3p
Purpose: Used to sense miRNA activity using fluorescence based tools. hsa-miR-19b-3p target in 3' UTR of of mKate. miRNA activity can be measured by the repression of mKate2 relative to EBFP2 fluorescent proteins . Plasmid is inherently unstable; please see Depositor Comments
Depositing lab: Ron Weiss. Depositing organization: Massachusetts Institute of Technology. Publication: A mixed antagonistic/synergistic miRNA repression model enables accurate predictions of multi-input miRNA sensor activity. Gam JJ, Babb J, Weiss R. Nat Commun. 2018 Jun 22;9(1):2430. doi: 10.1038/s41467-018-04575-0. PubMed 29934631.
Backbone
  Vector backbone: Low Sensor Backbone (LSB)
  Vector type: Mammalian Expression, Synthetic Biology
Growth in bacteria
  Bacterial resistance: Ampicillin and Kanamycin, 100 & 50 μg/mL
  Growth temperature: 30°C
  Growth strain: NEB Stable
  Copy number: High Copy
Gene/Insert
  Gene/Insert name: hsa-miR-19b-3p target
  Species: H. sapiens (human)
  Promoter: EF-1a
  Cloning method: Gibson Cloning
Terms and licenses: Academic/Nonprofit Terms; Industry Terms: Not Available to Industry
Depositor comments: Please note that this plasmid is inherently unstable due to a repeating poly A element. We recommend performing a diagnostic digest on multiple colonies upon receipt. The depositors would like to note the presence of several discrepancies between the depositor sequence and physical plasmid sequence. In particular, the sequences upstream and downstream of the puromycin coding region have 10 bp insertions which do not affect the ability to perform puromycin selection. The sequences for those regions within the physical plasmids are as follows: Upstream of Puro: GAATTCGACCGCCTGTCTCAAGGTGCCACC; Downstream of Puro: GCTTTGAGACTACGCGTGAATTCACTCCTC.
How to cite: LSB-hsa-miR-19b-3p was a gift from Ron Weiss (Addgene plasmid # 103327 ; http://n2t.net/addgene:103327 ; RRID:Addgene_103327)
