>Addgene plasmid #103327 | LSB-hsa-miR-19b-3p | depositor partial sequence | sequence record 195704 | hsa-miR-19b-3p target
TCAGTTTTGCATGGATTTGCACA
