>Addgene plasmid #103327 | LSB-hsa-miR-19b-3p | addgene partial sequence | sequence record 270619 | mKate2-F 5'-ACCCGCTAAGAACCTCAAGA-3'
TCAAGGAGGCCGACAAAGAGACATACGTCGAGCAGCACGAGGTGGCTGTGGCCAGATACTGCGACCTCCC
TAGCAAACTGGGGCACAAACTTAATTGAGAATTCTACCACCCAGCTTTCTTGTACAAAGTGGTACGTCTC
AAGACCAGAGGTCTCTGCTTCTGATATGTCAGTTTTGCATGGATTTGCACATCAGTTTTGCATGGATTTG
CACATCAGTTTTGCATGGATTTGCACATCAGTTTTGCATGGATTTGCACACAACCAGAAGAGACCTGTGC
TTCACTCCTCAGGTGCAGGCTGCCTATCAGAAGGTGGTGGCTGGTGTGGCCAATGCCCTGGCTCACAAAT
ACCACTGAGATCTTTTTCCCTCTGCCAAAAATTATGGGGACATCATGAAGCCCCTTGAGCATCTGACTTC
TGGCTAATAAAGGAAATTTATTTTCATTGCAATAGTGTGTTGGAATTTTTTGTGTCTCTCACTCGGAAGG
ACATATGGGAGGGCAAATCATTTAAAACATCAGAATGAGTATTTGGTTTAGAGTTTGGCAACATATGCCC
ATATGCTGGCTGCCATGAACAAAGGTTGGCTATAAAGAGGTCATCAGTATATGAAACAGCCCCCTGCTGT
CCATTCCTTATTCCATAGAAAAGCC
